>Addgene plasmid #144732 | TFORF3256 | addgene full sequence | sequence record 404341 | Addgene NGS Result
TTAATGTAGTCTTATGCAATACTCTTGTAGTCTTGCAACATGGTAACGATGAGTTAGCAACATGCCTTAC
AAGGAGAGAAAAAGCACCGTGCATGCCGATTGGTGGAAGTAAGGTGGTACGATCGTGCCTTATTAGGAAG
GCAACAGACGGGTCTGACATGGATTGGACGAACCACTGAATTGCCGCATTGCAGAGATATTGTATTTAAG
TGCCTAGCTCGATACATAAACGGGTCTCTCTGGTTAGACCAGATCTGAGCCTGGGAGCTCTCTGGCTAAC
TAGGGAACCCACTGCTTAAGCCTCAATAAAGCTTGCCTTGAGTGCTTCAAGTAGTGTGTGCCCGTCTGTT
GTGTGACTCTGGTAACTAGAGATCCCTCAGACCCTTTTAGTCAGTGTGGAAAATCTCTAGCAGTGGCGCC
CGAACAGGGACTTGAAAGCGAAAGGGAAACCAGAGGAGCTCTCTCGACGCAGGACTCGGCTTGCTGAAGC
GCGCACGGCAAGAGGCGAGGGGCGGCGACTGGTGAGTACGCCAAAAATTTTGACTAGCGGAGGCTAGAAG
GAGAGAGATGGGTGCGAGAGCGTCAGTATTAAGCGGGGGAGAATTAGATCGCGATGGGAAAAAATTCGGT
TAAGGCCAGGGGGAAAGAAAAAATATAAATTAAAACATATAGTATGGGCAAGCAGGGAGCTAGAACGATT
CGCAGTTAATCCTGGCCTGTTAGAAACATCAGAAGGCTGTAGACAAATACTGGGACAGCTACAACCATCC
CTTCAGACAGGATCAGAAGAACTTAGATCATTATATAATACAGTAGCAACCCTCTATTGTGTGCATCAAA
GGATAGAGATAAAAGACACCAAGGAAGCTTTAGACAAGATAGAGGAAGAGCAAAACAAAAGTAAGACCAC
CGCACAGCAAGCGGCCGCTGATCTTCAGACCTGGAGGAGGAGATATGAGGGACAATTGGAGAAGTGAATT
ATATAAATATAAAGTAGTAAAAATTGAACCATTAGGAGTAGCACCCACCAAGGCAAAGAGAAGAGTGGTG
CAGAGAGAAAAAAGAGCAGTGGGAATAGGAGCTTTGTTCCTTGGGTTCTTGGGAGCAGCAGGAAGCACTA
TGGGCGCAGCGTCAATGACGCTGACGGTACAGGCCAGACAATTATTGTCTGGTATAGTGCAGCAGCAGAA
CAATTTGCTGAGGGCTATTGAGGCGCAACAGCATCTGTTGCAACTCACAGTCTGGGGCATCAAGCAGCTC
CAGGCAAGAATCCTGGCTGTGGAAAGATACCTAAAGGATCAACAGCTCCTGGGGATTTGGGGTTGCTCTG
GAAAACTCATTTGCACCACTGCTGTGCCTTGGAATGCTAGTTGGAGTAATAAATCTCTGGAACAGATTTG
GAATCACACGACCTGGATGGAGTGGGACAGAGAAATTAACAATTACACAAGCTTAATACACTCCTTAATT
GAAGAATCGCAAAACCAGCAAGAAAAGAATGAACAAGAATTATTGGAATTAGATAAATGGGCAAGTTTGT
GGAATTGGTTTAACATAACAAATTGGCTGTGGTATATAAAATTATTCATAATGATAGTAGGAGGCTTGGT
AGGTTTAAGAATAGTTTTTGCTGTACTTTCTATAGTGAATAGAGTTAGGCAGGGATATTCACCATTATCG
TTTCAGACCCACCTCCCAACCCCGAGGGGACCCATGCATTGCATCTCAATTAGTCAGCAACCAGGTGTGG
AAAGTCCCCAGGCTCCCCAGCAGGCAGAAGTATGCAAAGCATGCGTCTCAATTAGTCAGCAACCATAGTC
CCGCCCCTAACTCCGCCCATCCCGCCCCTAACTCCGCCCAGTTCCGCCCATTCTCCGCCCCATGGCTGAC
TAATTTTTTTTATTTATGCAGAGGCCGAGGCCGCCTCGGCCTCTGAGCTATTCCAGAAGTAGTGAGGAGG
CTTTTTTGGAGGCCTAGGCTTTTGCAAAAAGCTTTCTAGAGGTACCACCGGAGCTTACCATGACCGAGTA
CAAGCCCACGGTGCGCCTCGCCACCCGCGACGACGTCCCCAGGGCCGTACGCACCCTCGCCGCCGCGTTC
GCCGACTACCCCGCCACGCGCCACACCGTCGATCCGGACCGCCACATCGAGCGGGTCACCGAGCTGCAAG
AACTCTTCCTCACGCGCGTCGGGCTCGACATCGGCAAGGTGTGGGTCGCGGACGACGGCGCCGCCGTGGC
GGTCTGGACCACGCCGGAGAGCGTCGAAGCGGGGGCGGTGTTCGCCGAGATCGGCCCGCGCATGGCCGAG
TTGAGCGGTTCCCGGCTGGCCGCGCAGCAACAGATGGAAGGCCTCCTGGCGCCGCACCGGCCCAAGGAGC
CCGCGTGGTTCCTGGCCACCGTCGGCGTCTCGCCCGACCACCAGGGCAAGGGTCTGGGCAGCGCCGTCGT
GCTCCCCGGAGTGGAGGCGGCCGAGCGCGCCGGGGTGCCCGCCTTCCTGGAGACCTCCGCGCCCCGCAAC
CTCCCCTTCTACGAGCGGCTCGGCTTCACCGTCACCGCCGACGTCGAGGTGCCCGAAGGACCGCGCACCT
GGTGCATGACCCGCAAGCCCGGTGCCAGTTAACGAATTCTAGATCTTGAGACAAATGGCAGTATTCATCC
ACAATTTTAAAAGAAAAGGGGGGATTGGGGGGTACAGTGCAGGGGAAAGAATAGTAGACATAATAGCAAC
AGACATACAAACTAAAGAATTACAAAAACAAATTACAAAAATTCAAAATTTTCGGGTTTATTACAGGGAC
AGCAGAGATCCACTTTGGCGCCGGCTCGAGGCCTGCAGGTGCAAAGATGGATAAAGTTTTAAACAGAGAG
GAATCTTTGCAGCTAATGGACCTTCTAGGTCTTGAAAGGAGTGGGAATTGGCTCCGGTGCCCGTCAGTGG
GCAGAGCGCACATCGCCCACAGTCCCCGAGAAGTTGGGGGGAGGGGTCGGCAATTGAACCGGTGCCTAGA
GAAGGTGGCGCGGGGTAAACTGGGAAAGTGATGTCGTGTACTGGCTCCGCCTTTTTCCCGAGGGTGGGGG
AGAACCGTATATAAGTGCAGTAGTCGCCGTGAACGTTCTTTTTCGCAACGGGTTTGCCGCCAGAACACAG
GTAAGTGCCGTGTGTGGTTCCCGCGGGCCTGGCCTCTTTACGGGTTATGGCCCTTGCGTGCCTTGAATTA
CTTCCACCTGGCTGCAGTACGTGATTCTTGATCCCGAGCTTCGGGTTGGAAGTGGGTGGGAGAGTTCGAG
GCCTTGCGCTTAAGGAGCCCCTTCGCCTCGTGCTTGAGTTGAGGCCTGGCCTGGGCGCTGGGGCCGCCGC
GTGCGAATCTGGTGGCACCTTCGCGCCTGTCTCGCTGCTTTCGATAAGTCTCTAGCCATTTAAAATTTTT
GATGACCTGCTGCGACGCTTTTTTTCTGGCAAGATAGTCTTGTAAATGCGGGCCAAGATCTGCACACTGG
TATTTCGGTTTTTGGGGCCGCGGGCGGCGACGGGGCCCGTGCGTCCCAGCGCACATGTTCGGCGAGGCGG
GGCCTGCGAGCGCGGCCACCGAGAATCGGACGGGGGTAGTCTCAAGCTGGCCGGCCTGCTCTGGTGCCTG
GCCTCGCGCCGCCGTGTATCGCCCCGCCCTGGGCGGCAAGGCTGGCCCGGTCGGCACCAGTTGCGTGAGC
GGAAAGATGGCCGCTTCCCGGCCCTGCTGCAGGGAGCTCAAAATGGAGGACGCGGCGCTCGGGAGAGCGG
GCGGGTGAGTCACCCACACAAAGGAAAAGGGCCTTTCCGTCCTCAGCCGTCGCTTCATGTGACTCCACGG
AGTACCGGGCGCCGTCCAGGCACCTCGATTAGTTCTCGAGCTTTTGGAGTACGTCGTCTTTAGGTTGGGG
GGAGGGGTTTTATGCGATGGAGTTTCCCCACACTGAGTGGGTGGAGACTGAAGTTAGGCCAGCTTGGCAC
TTGATGTAATTCTCCTTGGAATTTGCCCTTTTTGAGTTTGGATCTTGGTTCATTCTCAAGCCTCAGACAG
TGGTTCAAAGTTTTTTTCTTCCATTTCAGGTGTCGTGAGGCTAGCATCGATTGATCAACAAGTTTGTACA
AAAAAGTTGGCACCATGGCTTCCCCGAGCCCCCCGCCGGAGTCGAAGGAGGAGTGGGATTATCTGGACCC
AGCTCAGAGAAGCCTGTATAAAGATGTCATGATGGAGAATTATGGAAACCTGGTCTCACTGGATGTTTTG
AACAGAGATAAGGATGAGGAGCCAACTGTAAAACAAGAGATTGAAGAAATTGAGGAAGAAGTGGAACCAC
AGGGTGTAATAGTTACAAGAATCAAAAGTGAAATTGACCAGGATCCTATGGGTAGAGAAACATTTGAACT
TGTTGGTAGGTTAGATAAACAAAGAGGGATCTTCCTATGGGAAATACCAAGGGAATCTTTGACCCAGGAA
CAGAGAATGTTCAGAGAAAACACTAACATTATCCGTAAAAGACCAAACTCAGAAGAGAAATGCCATAAAT
GTGAAGAATGTGGAAAGGGTTTTGTCCGCAAGGCCCATTTCATTCAACATCAAAGGGTCCATACTGGTGA
GAAACCTTTTCAGTGCAATGAATGTGGGAAAAGTTTTAGTCGCAGTTCATTTGTTATTGAACATCAGAGA
ATTCACACTGGGGAAAGGCCCTATGAGTGTAATTACTGTGGAAAAACCTTTAGTGTGAGCTCAACCCTTA
TTAGACATCAGAGAATCCACACTGGAGAAAGACCCTATCAGTGTAATCAGTGTAAACAGAGCTTCAGCCA
GAGAAGGAGCCTTGTTAAACATCAAAGGATTCATACAGGTGAGAAACCCCATAAATGTAGTGACTGTGGG
AAAGCCTTCAGTTGGAAATCACACCTTATTGAGCATCAAAGAACTCACACTGGTGAGAAACCTTATCACT
GTACCAAATGTAAGAAGAGCTTTAGTCGAAATTCATTGCTTGTTGAGCATCAAAGAATTCACACTGGGGA
AAGACCCCATAAATGTGGTGAATGTGGGAAAGCCTTTCGATTAAGCACATACCTTATACAACACCAAAAA
ATTCACACTGGCGAGAAGCCTTTTCTTTGTATTGAGTGTGGAAAAAGTTTCAGTCGGAGCTCATTCCTTA
TTGAACATCAGAGGATCCATACTGGTGAAAGACCTTATCAGTGCAAAGAGTGTGGGAAAAGTTTCAGTCA
GCTTTGCAACCTTACTCGTCATCAGAGAATTCACACAGGAGACAAGCCCCATAAATGTGAGGAATGTGGA
AAAGCCTTTAGTAGAAGCTCAGGTCTTATTCAGCATCAGAGAATTCACACCAGGGAGAAGACTTATCCAT
ACAATGAAACTAAGGAAAGTTTTGATCCAAATTGCAGTCTTGTTATACAGCAGGAAGTCTACCCTAAGGA
GAAATCTTATAAATGTGATGAATGTGGGAAAACTTTTAGTGTTAGTGCTCATCTTGTACAACATCAAAGA
ATCCACACTGGTGAAAAGCCCTATCTATGTACTGTCTGTGGGAAAAGCTTCAGCCGGAGCTCATTTCTTA
TTGAACATCAGAGAATCCACACTGGTGAGAGACCCTATCTGTGCAGACAGTGTGGAAAAAGCTTTAGTCA
GCTTTGTAATCTTATTCGACATCAGGGTGTTCACACAGGTAATAAACCCCATAAATGTGATGAATGTGGA
AAGGCCTTTAGCCGGAACTCGGGTCTTATTCAGCATCAGAGAATACACACAGGAGAGAAACCTTATAAGT
GTGAGAAGTGCGACAAAAGTTTCAGTCAACAGCGCAGTCTTGTCAACCATCAGAAGATCCATGCAGAGGT
GAAAACCCAAGAAACCCATGAATGTGACGCTTGTGGTGAAGCCTTTAATTGCCGTATTTCTCTTATTCAG
CATCAGAAATTGCACACAGCATGGATGCAATTGCCAACTTTCTTGTACAAAGTGGTTGATATCGGTAAGC
CTATCCCTAACCCTCTCCTCGGTCTCGATTCTACGTAGTAATGAACTAGTCCGTAACTTGAAAGTATTTC
GATTTCTTGGCTTTATATATCTTGTGGAAAGGACGACGTATGGTCAGATCAGCCCCAAGAACGCGTTAAG
TCGACAATCAACCTCTGGATTACAAAATTTGTGAAAGATTGACTGGTATTCTTAACTATGTTGCTCCTTT
TACGCTATGTGGATACGCTGCTTTAATGCCTTTGTATCATGCTATTGCTTCCCGTATGGCTTTCATTTTC
TCCTCCTTGTATAAATCCTGGTTGCTGTCTCTTTATGAGGAGTTGTGGCCCGTTGTCAGGCAACGTGGCG
TGGTGTGCACTGTGTTTGCTGACGCAACCCCCACTGGTTGGGGCATTGCCACCACCTGTCAGCTCCTTTC
CGGGACTTTCGCTTTCCCCCTCCCTATTGCCACGGCGGAACTCATCGCCGCCTGCCTTGCCCGCTGCTGG
ACAGGGGCTCGGCTGTTGGGCACTGACAATTCCGTGGTGTTGTCGGGGAAATCATCGTCCTTTCCTTGGC
TGCTCGCCTGTGTTGCCACCTGGATTCTGCGCGGGACGTCCTTCTGCTACGTCCCTTCGGCCCTCAATCC
AGCGGACCTTCCTTCCCGCGGCCTGCTGCCGGCTCTGCGGCCTCTTCCGCGTCTTCGCCTTCGCCCTCAG
ACGAGTCGGATCTCCCTTTGGGCCGCCTCCCCGCGTCGACTTTAAGACCAATGACTTACAAGGCAGCTGT
AGATCTTAGCCACTTTTTAAAAGAAAAGGGGGGACTGGAAGGGCTAATTCACTCCCAACGAAGACAAGAT
CTGCTTTTTGCTTGTACTGGGTCTCTCTGGTTAGACCAGATCTGAGCCTGGGAGCTCTCTGGCTAACTAG
GGAACCCACTGCTTAAGCCTCAATAAAGCTTGCCTTGAGTGCTTCAAGTAGTGTGTGCCCGTCTGTTGTG
TGACTCTGGTAACTAGAGATCCCTCAGACCCTTTTAGTCAGTGTGGAAAATCTCTAGCAGTACGTATAGT
AGTTCATGTCATCTTATTATTCAGTATTTATAACTTGCAAAGAAATGAATATCAGAGAGTGAGAGGAACT
TGTTTATTGCAGCTTATAATGGTTACAAATAAAGCAATAGCATCACAAATTTCACAAATAAAGCATTTTT
TTCACTGCATTCTAGTTGTGGTTTGTCCAAACTCATCAATGTATCTTATCATGTCTGGCTCTAGCTATCC
CGCCCCTAACTCCGCCCATCCCGCCCCTAACTCCGCCCAGTTCCGCCCATTCTCCGCCCCATGGCTGACT
AATTTTTTTTATTTATGCAGAGGCCGAGGCCGCCTCGGCCTCTGAGCTATTCCAGAAGTAGTGAGGAGGC
TTTTTTGGAGGCCTAGGGACGTACCCAATTCGCCCTATAGTGAGTCGTATTACGCGCGCTCACTGGCCGT
CGTTTTACAACGTCGTGACTGGGAAAACCCTGGCGTTACCCAACTTAATCGCCTTGCAGCACATCCCCCT
TTCGCCAGCTGGCGTAATAGCGAAGAGGCCCGCACCGATCGCCCTTCCCAACAGTTGCGCAGCCTGAATG
GCGAATGGG
[124 nt withheld, positions 7640-7763]
C
[91 nt withheld, positions 7765-7855]
A
[49 nt withheld, positions 7857-7905]
CCTTTGACGTTGGAGTCCACGTTCTTT
[37 nt withheld, positions 7933-7969]
ACCCTATCTCGGTCTATTCTTTTGATTTATAAGGGATTTTGCCGATTTCGGCCTATTGGTTAAAAAATGA
GCTGATTTAACAAAAATTTAACGCGAATTTTAACAAAATATTAACGCTTACAATTTAGGTGGCACTTTTC
GGGGAAATGTGCGCGGAACCCCTATTTGTTTATTTTTCTAAATACATTCAAATATGTATCCGCTCATGAG
ACAATAACCCTGATAAATGCTTCAATAATATTGAAAAAGGAAGAGTATGAGTATTCAACATTTCCGTGTC
GCCCTTATTCCCTTTTTTGCGGCATTTTGCCTTCCTGTTTTTGCTCACCCAGAAACGCTGGTGAAAGTAA
AAGATGCTGAAGATCAGTTGGGTGCACGAGTGGGTTACATCGAACTGGATCTCAACAGCGGTAAGATCCT
TGAGAGTTTTCGCCCCGAAGAACGTTTTCCAATGATGAGCACTTTTAAAGTTCTGCTATGTGGCGCGGTA
TTATCCCGTATTGACGCCGGGCAAGAGCAACTCGGTCGCCGCATACACTATTCTCAGAATGACTTGGTTG
AGTACTCACCAGTCACAGAAAAGCATCTTACGGATGGCATGACAGTAAGAGAATTATGCAGTGCTGCCAT
AACCATGAGTGATAACACTGCGGCCAACTTACTTCTGACAACGATCGGAGGACCGAAGGAGCTAACCGCT
TTTTTGCACAACATGGGGGATCATGTAACTCGCCTTGATCGTTGGGAACCGGAGCTGAATGAAGCCATAC
CAAACGACGAGCGTGACACCACGATGCCTGTAGCAATGGCAACAACGTTGCGCAAACTATTAACTGGCGA
ACTACTTACTCTAGCTTCCCGGCAACAATTAATAGACTGGATGGAGGCGGATAAAGTTGCAGGACCACTT
CTGCGCTCGGCCCTTCCGGCTGGCTGGTTTATTGCTGATAAATCTGGAGCCGGTGAGCGTGGGTCTCGCG
GTATCATTGCAGCACTGGGGCCAGATGGTAAGCCCTCCCGTATCGTAGTTATCTACACGACGGGGAGTCA
GGCAACTATGGATGAACGAAATAGACAGATCGCTGAGATAGGTGCCTCACTGATTAAGCATTGGTAACTG
TCAGACCAAGTTTACTCATATATACTTTAGATTGATTTAAAACTTCATTTTTAATTTAAAAGGATCTAGG
TGAAGATCCTTTTTGATAATCTCATGACCAAAATCCCTTAACGTGAGTTTTCGTTCCACTGAGCGTCAGA
CCCCGTAGAAAAGATCAAAGGATCTTCTTGAGATCCTTTTTTTCTGCGCGTAATCTGCTGCTTGCAAACA
AAAAAACCACCGCTACCAGCGGTGGTTTGTTTGCCGGATCAAGAGCTACCAACTCTTTTTCCGAAGGTAA
CTGGCTTCAGCAGAGCGCAGATACCAAATACTGTTCTTCTAGTGTAGCCGTAGTTAGGCCACCACTTCAA
GAACTCTGTAGCACCGCCTACATACCTCGCTCTGCTAATCCTGTTACCAGTGGCTGCTGCCAGTGGCGAT
AAGTCGTGTCTTACCGGGTTGGACTCAAGACGATAGTTACCGGATAAGGCGCAGCGGTCGGGCTGAACGG
GGGGTTCGTGCACACAGCCCAGCTTGGAGCGAACGACCTACACCGAACTGAGATACCTACAGCGTGAGCT
ATGAGAAAGCGCCACGCTTCCCGAAGGGAGAAAGGCGGACAGGTATCCGGTAAGCGGCAGGGTCGGAACA
GGAGAGCGCACGAGGGAGCTTCCAGGGGGAAACGCCTGGTATCTTTATAGTCCTGTCGGGTTTCGCCACC
TCTGACTTGAGCGTCGATTTTTGTGATGCTCGTCAGGGGGGCGGAGCCTATGGAAAAACGCCAGCAACGC
GGCCTTTTTACGGTTCCTGGCCTTTTGCTGGCCTTTTGCTCACATGTTCTTTCCTGCGTTATCCCCTGAT
TCTGTGGATAACCGTATTACCGCCTTTGAGTGAGCTGATACCGCTCGCCGCAGCCGAACGACCGAGCGCA
GCGAGTCAGTGAGCGAGGAAGCGGAAGAGCGCCCAATACGCAAACCGCCTCTCCCCGCGCGTTGGCCGAT
TCATTAATGCAGCTGGCACGACAGGTTTCCCGACTGGAAAGCGGGCAGTGAGCGCAACGCAATTAATGTG
AGTTAGCTCACTCATTAGGCACCCCAGGCTTTACACTTTATGCTTCCGGCTCGTATGTTGTGTGGAATTG
TGAGCGGATAACAATTTCACACAGGAAACAGCTATGACCATGATTACGCCAAGCGCGCAATTAACCCTCA
CTAAAGGGAACAAAAGCTGGAGCTGCAAGC
Features (pLannotate 1.2.2; 34 found; start..end, strand, type, name):
      5..231     +  promoter       RSV promoter: Rous sarcoma virus enhancer/promoter
    232..412     +  LTR            5' LTR (truncated): truncated 5' long terminal repeat (LTR) from HIV-1
    459..584     +  misc_feature   HIV-1 Ψ: packaging signal of human immunodeficiency virus type 1
    568..931     +  CDS            HIV-1 gag (fragment): gag protein from human immunodeficiency virus 1; gag
   1077..1310    +  misc_feature   RRE: The Rev response element (RRE) of HIV-1 allows for Rev-dependent mRNA export from the nucleus to the cytoplasm.
   1687..1713    +  CDS            Rev (fragment): human immunodeficiency virus 1 (HIV-1) Rev protein; rev; enhances nuclear export of unspliced and incompletely spliced viral mRNAs
   1720..1743    +  promoter       SV40 promoter (fragment): SV40 early promoter
   1744..1815    +  promoter       SV40 promoter (fragment): SV40 enhancer and early promoter
   1839..1974    +  rep_origin     SV40 ori: SV40 origin of replication
   2020..2616    +  CDS            PuroR (fragment): puromycin N-acetyltransferase; pac from Streptomyces; confers resistance to puromycin
   2665..2782    +  misc_feature   cPPT/CTS: central polypurine tract and central termination sequence of HIV-1
   2847..2913    +  CDS            small t antigen (fragment): SV40 (simian virus 40) small t antigen
   2920..4098    +  promoter       EF-1α promoter: strong constitutive promoter for human elongation factor EF-1α
   4119..4136    +  protein_bind   attB1 (fragment): mutant version of attB; core recombination site for the Gateway® BP reaction BP Clonase™
   4145..4618    +  CDS            ZNF189 (fragment): ZN189_HUMAN - Experimental evidence at protein level: Swiss-Prot protein existence level 1. May be involved in transcriptional regulation. From Homo sapiens (Human).
   5988..6005    -  protein_bind   attB2 (fragment): mutant version of attB; core recombination site for the Gateway® BP reaction BP Clonase™
   6014..6055    +  CDS            V5 tag: epitope tag from simian virus 5
   6071..6124    +  promoter       U6 promoter (fragment): RNA polymerase III promoter for human U6 snRNA
   6166..6754    +  misc_feature   WPRE: woodchuck hepatitis virus posttranscriptional regulatory element
   6805..6824    +  misc_feature   cPPT/CTS (fragment): central polypurine tract and central termination sequence of HIV-1
   6826..7059    +  LTR            3' LTR (ΔU3): self-inactivating 3' long terminal repeat (LTR) from HIV-1
   7137..7258    +  polyA_signal   SV40 poly(A) signal: SV40 polyadenylation signal
   7298..7433    +  rep_origin     SV40 ori: SV40 origin of replication
   7454..7472    -  promoter       T7 promoter: promoter for bacteriophage T7 RNA polymerase
   7480..7635    +  CDS            lacZα (fragment): LacZα fragment of β-galactosidase; lacZ fragment
   7640..8068    +  rep_origin     f1 ori (sequence partly withheld): f1 bacteriophage origin of replication; arrow indicates direction of (+) strand synthesis
   8121..8225    +  promoter       AmpR promoter: bla
   8226..9086    +  CDS            AmpR: β-lactamase; bla; confers resistance to ampicillin, carbenicillin, and related antibiotics
   9257..9845    +  rep_origin     ori: high-copy-number ColE1/pMB1/pBR322/pUC origin of replication
  10028..10120   +  CDS            lacI (fragment): lac repressor; lacI; The lac repressor binds to the lac operator to inhibit transcription in E. coli. This inhibition can be relieved by adding lactose or isopropyl-β-D-thiogalactopyranoside (IPTG).
  10133..10154   +  protein_bind   CAP binding site: CAP binding activates transcription in the presence of cAMP. E. coli catabolite activator protein
  10169..10199   +  promoter       lac promoter: promoter for the E. coli lac operon
  10207..10223   +  protein_bind   lac operator: The lac repressor binds to the lac operator to inhibit transcription in E. coli. This inhibition can be relieved by adding lactose or isopropyl-β-D-thiogalactopyranoside (IPTG). lac repressor encoded by lacI
  10268..10286   +  promoter       T3 promoter: promoter for bacteriophage T3 RNA polymerase
