[The description below was written by a language model from this plasmid's Addgene catalogue record and pLannotate feature annotations shown in this document.]
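Description:
TFORF3256 is a third-generation-style, self-inactivating lentiviral expression plasmid built on the pLX_TRC317 backbone and carrying the human zinc-finger transcription factor gene ZNF189. It belongs to a barcoded transcription factor ORF collection in which each clone carries a unique 24-bp barcode, so that individual factors can be identified in pooled overexpression screens. The barcode is not annotated as a feature in the table. In bacteria the plasmid replicates from a high-copy ColE1/pUC-type origin and is selected with ampicillin through the bla gene. An f1 origin and remnants of a lac/lacZα cloning region with T7 and T3 promoters are also present. The depositor warns that the plasmid can recombine, which is common for LTR-containing vectors.

The viral genome is transcribed from an RSV promoter fused to a truncated HIV-1 5' LTR. It includes the Ψ packaging signal with a gag fragment, the RRE for Rev-dependent nuclear export, a cPPT/CTS, a WPRE to enhance transcript expression, and a ΔU3 3' LTR followed by an SV40 polyadenylation signal. Within this unit, an SV40 early promoter drives puromycin N-acetyltransferase for selection of transduced mammalian cells. A separate EF-1α promoter drives the ZNF189 ORF. The ORF was inserted by Gateway cloning, is flanked by attB1 and attB2 sites, and is fused in frame to a C-terminal V5 epitope tag for detection. The automated annotation labels only the first part of the region between the att sites as ZNF189, but the spacing is broadly consistent with the roughly 2 kb insert recorded in the catalogue. The construct is used to make lentivirus for stable, constitutive ZNF189 overexpression, for example in directed differentiation screens.
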