Addgene plasmid #144732: TFORF3256
Purpose: Lentiviral vector for overexpressing transcription factor ORFs with unique 24-bp barcodes. Barcodes facilitate identification of transcription factors in pooled screens.
Depositing lab: Feng Zhang. Depositing organization: Broad Institute. Publication: A transcription factor atlas of directed differentiation. Joung J, Ma S, Tay T, Geiger-Schuller KR, Kirchgatterer PC, Verdine VK, Guo B, Arias-Garcia MA, Allen WE, Singh A, Kuksenko O, Abudayyeh OO, Gootenberg JS, Fu Z, Macrae RK, Buenrostro JD, Regev A, Zhang F. Cell. 2023 Jan 5;186(1):209-229.e26. doi: 10.1016/j.cell.2022.11.026. PubMed 36608654.
Backbone
  Vector backbone: pLX_TRC317
  Backbone manufacturer: Broad Institute Genetic Perturbation Platform
  Backbone size w/o insert (bp): 8264
  Vector type: Mammalian Expression, Lentiviral
  Selectable markers: Puromycin
Growth in bacteria
  Bacterial resistance: Ampicillin, 100 μg/mL
  Growth temperature: 37°C
  Growth strain: NEB Stable
  Copy number: High Copy
Gene/Insert
  Gene/Insert name: ZNF189
  Species: H. sapiens (human)
  Insert size (bp): 2045
  Entrez Gene: ZNF189
  Promoter: EF1a
  Tag / fusion protein: V5 (C terminal on insert)
  Cloning method: Gateway Cloning
  Sequencing primers: 5′ GGGTGGAGACTGAAGTTAGGCCAG; 3′ CACATAGCGTAAAAGGAGCAACATAG
Resource information
  A portion of this plasmid was derived from a plasmid made by: Broad Institute Genetic Perturbation Platform
Terms and licenses: Academic/Nonprofit Terms; Industry Terms: Not Available to Industry
Depositor comments: NM_001278231.1 Please test multiple small colonies in case of plasmid recombination. To make this collection available in a timely manner, a portion of this collection was not fully sequenced by Addgene. If an Addgene verified full plasmid sequence is not available, please contact us prior to placing an order to request the full sequence.
How to cite: TFORF3256 was a gift from Feng Zhang (Addgene plasmid # 144732 ; http://n2t.net/addgene:144732 ; RRID:Addgene_144732)
