>Addgene plasmid #144732 | TFORF3256 | depositor partial sequence | sequence record 286311 | Insert
ATCGATTGATCAACAAGTTTGTACAAAAAAGTTGGCACCATGGCTTCCCCGAGCCCCCCGCCGGAGTCGA
AGGAGGAGTGGGATTATCTGGACCCAGCTCAGAGAAGCCTGTATAAAGATGTCATGATGGAGAATTATGG
AAACCTGGTCTCACTGGATGTTTTGAACAGAGATAAGGATGAGGAGCCAACTGTAAAACAAGAGATTGAA
GAAATTGAGGAAGAAGTGGAACCACAGGGTGTAATAGTTACAAGAATCAAAAGTGAAATTGACCAGGATC
CTATGGGTAGAGAAACATTTGAACTTGTTGGTAGGTTAGATAAACAAAGAGGGATCTTCCTATGGGAAAT
ACCAAGGGAATCTTTGACCCAGGAACAGAGAATGTTCAGAGAAAACACTAACATTATCCGTAAAAGACCA
AACTCAGAAGAGAAATGCCATAAATGTGAAGAATGTGGAAAGGGTTTTGTCCGCAAGGCCCATTTCATTC
AACATCAAAGGGTCCATACTGGTGAGAAACCTTTTCAGTGCAATGAATGTGGGAAAAGTTTTAGTCGCAG
TTCATTTGTTATTGAACATCAGAGAATTCACACTGGGGAAAGGCCCTATGAGTGTAATTACTGTGGAAAA
ACCTTTAGTGTGAGCTCAACCCTTATTAGACATCAGAGAATCCACACTGGAGAAAGACCCTATCAGTGTA
ATCAGTGTAAACAGAGCTTCAGCCAGAGAAGGAGCCTTGTTAAACATCAAAGGATTCATACAGGTGAGAA
ACCCCATAAATGTAGTGACTGTGGGAAAGCCTTCAGTTGGAAATCACACCTTATTGAGCATCAAAGAACT
CACACTGGTGAGAAACCTTATCACTGTACCAAATGTAAGAAGAGCTTTAGTCGAAATTCATTGCTTGTTG
AGCATCAAAGAATTCACACTGGGGAAAGACCCCATAAATGTGGTGAATGTGGGAAAGCCTTTCGATTAAG
CACATACCTTATACAACACCAAAAAATTCACACTGGCGAGAAGCCTTTTCTTTGTATTGAGTGTGGAAAA
AGTTTCAGTCGGAGCTCATTCCTTATTGAACATCAGAGGATCCATACTGGTGAAAGACCTTATCAGTGCA
AAGAGTGTGGGAAAAGTTTCAGTCAGCTTTGCAACCTTACTCGTCATCAGAGAATTCACACAGGAGACAA
GCCCCATAAATGTGAGGAATGTGGAAAAGCCTTTAGTAGAAGCTCAGGTCTTATTCAGCATCAGAGAATT
CACACCAGGGAGAAGACTTATCCATACAATGAAACTAAGGAAAGTTTTGATCCAAATTGCAGTCTTGTTA
TACAGCAGGAAGTCTACCCTAAGGAGAAATCTTATAAATGTGATGAATGTGGGAAAACTTTTAGTGTTAG
TGCTCATCTTGTACAACATCAAAGAATCCACACTGGTGAAAAGCCCTATCTATGTACTGTCTGTGGGAAA
AGCTTCAGCCGGAGCTCATTTCTTATTGAACATCAGAGAATCCACACTGGTGAGAGACCCTATCTGTGCA
GACAGTGTGGAAAAAGCTTTAGTCAGCTTTGTAATCTTATTCGACATCAGGGTGTTCACACAGGTAATAA
ACCCCATAAATGTGATGAATGTGGAAAGGCCTTTAGCCGGAACTCGGGTCTTATTCAGCATCAGAGAATA
CACACAGGAGAGAAACCTTATAAGTGTGAGAAGTGCGACAAAAGTTTCAGTCAACAGCGCAGTCTTGTCA
ACCATCAGAAGATCCATGCAGAGGTGAAAACCCAAGAAACCCATGAATGTGACGCTTGTGGTGAAGCCTT
TAATTGCCGTATTTCTCTTATTCAGCATCAGAAATTGCACACAGCATGGATGCAATTGCCAACTTTCTTG
TACAAAGTGGTTGATATCGGTAAGCCTATCCCTAACCCTCTCCTCGGTCTCGATTCTACGTAGTAATGAA
CTAGTCCGTAACTTGAAAGTATTTCGATTTCTTGGCTTTATATATCTTGTGGAAAGGACGACGTATGGTC
AGATCAGCCCCAAGA
