>Addgene plasmid #144732 | TFORF3256 | depositor partial sequence | sequence record 286312 | Barcode
CGTATGGTCAGATCAGCCCCAAGA
